>Addgene plasmid #115818 | pscALPS-SIV-LST vpr | addgene full sequence | sequence record 232489 | Addgene NGS Result
AATCTGCTTAGGGTTAGGCGTTTTGCGCTGCTTCGCGATGTACGGGCCAGATATACGCGCTGTGGAATGT
GTGTCAGTTAGGGTGTGGAAAGTCCCCAGGCTCCCCAGCAGGCAGAAGTATGCAAAGCATGCATCTCAAT
TAGTCAGCAACCAGGTGTGGAAAGTCCCCAGGCTCCCCAGCAGGCAGAAGTATGCAAAGCATGCATCTCA
ATTAGTCAGCAACCATAGTCCCGCCCCTAACTCCGCCCATCCCGCCCCTAACTCCGCCCAGTTCCGCCCA
TTCTCCGCCCCATGGCTGACTAATTTTTTTTATTTATGCAGAGGCCGAGGCCGCCTCTGCCTCTGAGCTA
TTCCAGAAGTAGTGAGGAGGCTTTTTTGGAGGCCTAGGCTTTTGCAAAAAGCTCGCGTTGACATTGATTA
TTGACTAGTTATTAATAGTAATCAATTACGGGGTCATTAGTTCATAGCCCATATATGGAGTTCCGCGTTA
CATAACTTACGGTAAATGGCCCGCCTGGCTGACCGCCCAACGACCCCCGCCCATTGACGTCAATAATGAC
GTATGTTCCCATAGTAACGCCAATAGGGACTTTCCATTGACGTCAATGGGTGGAGTATTTACGGTAAACT
GCCCACTTGGCAGTACATCAAGTGTATCATATGCCAAGTACGCCCCCTATTGACGTCAATGACGGTAAAT
GGCCCGCCTGGCATTATGCCCAGTACATGACCTTATGGGACTTTCCTACTTGGCAGTACATCTACGTATT
AGTCATCGCTATTACCATGGTGATGCGGTTTTGGCAGTACATCAATGGGCGTGGATAGCGGTTTGACTCA
CGGGGATTTCCAAGTCTCCACCCCATTGACGTCAATGGGAGTTTGTTTTGGCACCAAAATCAACGGGACT
TTCCAAAATGTCGTAACAACTCCGCCCCATTGACGCAAATGGGCGGTAGGCGTGTACGGTGGGAGGTCTA
TATAAGCAGCGCGTTTTGCCTGTACTGGGTCTCTCTGGTTAGACCAGATCTGAGCCTGGGAGCTCTCTGG
CTAACTAGGGAACCCACTGCTTAAGCCTCAATAAAGCTTGCCTTGAGTGCTTCAAGTAGTGTGTGCCCGT
CTGTTGTGTGACTCTGGTAACTAGAGATCCCTCAGACCCTTTTAGTCAGTGTGGAAAATCTCTAGCAGTG
GCGCCCGAACAGGGACTTGAAAGCGAAAGGGAAACCAGAGGAGCTCTCTCGACGCAGGACTCGGCTTGCT
GAAGCGCGCACGGCAAGAGGCGAGGGGCGGCGACTGGTGAGTACGCCAAAAATTTTGACTAGCGGAGGCT
AGAAGGAGAGAGATGGGTGCGAGAGCGTCAGTATTAAGCGGGGGAGAATTAGATCGCGATGGGAAAAAAT
TCGGTTAAGGCCAGGGGGAAAGAAAAAATATAAATTAAAACATATAGTATGGGCAAGCAGGGAGCTAGAA
CGATTCGCAGTTAATCCTGGCCTGTTAGAAACATCAGAAGGCTGTAGACAAATACTGGGACAGCTACAAC
CATCCCTTCAGACAGGATCAGAAGAACTTAGATCATTATATAATACAGTAGCAACCCTCTATTGTGTGCA
TCAAAGGATAGAGATAAAAGACACCAAGGAAGCTTTAGACAAGATAGAGGAAGAGCAAAACAAAAGTAAG
ACCACCGCACAGCAAGCGGCCGGCCGCTGATCTTCAGACCTGGAGGAGGAGATATGAGGGACAATTGGAG
AAGTGAATTATATAAATATAAAGTAGTAAAAATTGAACCATTAGGAGTAGCACCCACCAAGGCAAAGAGA
AGAGTGGTGCAGAGAGAAAAAAGAGCAGTGGGAATAGGAGCTTTGTTCCTTGGGTTCTTGGGAGCAGCAG
GAAGCACTATGGGCGCAGCGTCAATGACGCTGACGGTACAGGCCAGACAATTATTGTCTGGTATAGTGCA
GCAGCAGAACAATTTGCTGAGGGCTATTGAGGCGCAACAGCATCTGTTGCAACTCACAGTCTGGGGCATC
AAGCAGCTCCAGGCAAGAATCCTGGCTGTGGAAAGATACCTAAAGGATCAACAGCTCCTGGGGATTTGGG
GTTGCTCTGGAAAACTCATTTGCACCACTGCTGTGCCTTGGAATGCTAGTTGGAGTAATAAATCTCTGGA
ACAGATTTGGAATCACACGACCTGGATGGAGTGGGACAGAGAATTAACAATTACACAAGCTTAATACACT
CCTTAATTGAAGAATCGCAAAACCAGCAAGAAAAGAATGAACAAGAATTATTGGAATTAGATAAATGGGC
AAGTTTGTGGAATTGGTTTAACATAACAAATTGGCTGTGGTATATAAAATTATTCATAATGATAGTAGGA
GGCTTGGTAGGTTTAAGAATAGTTTTTGCTGTACTTTCTATAGTGAATAGAGTTAGGCAGGGATATTCAC
CATTATCGTTTCAGACCCACCTCCCAACCCCGAGGGGACCCGACAGGCCCGAAGGAATAGAAGAAGAAGG
TGGAGAGAGAGACAGAGACAGATCCATTCGATTAGTGAACGGATCGGCACTGCGTGCGCCAATTCTGCAG
ACAAATGGCAGTATTCATCCACAATTTTAAAAGAAAAGGGGGGATTGGGGGGTACAGTGCAGGGGAAAGA
ATAGTAGACATAATAGCAACAGACATACAAACTAAAGAATTACAAAAACAAATTACAAAAATTCAAAATT
TTCGGGTTTATTACAGGGACAGCAGAGATCCAGTTTGGTTAATTAACTGCAGCCCCGATAAAATAAAAGA
TTTTATTTAGTCTCCAGAAAAAGGGGGGAATGAAAGACCCCACCTGTAGGTTTGGCAAGCTAGCTGCAGT
AACGCCATTTTGCAAGGCATGGAAAAATACCAAACCAAGAATAGAGAAGTTCAGATCAAGGGCGGGTACA
TGAAAATAGCTAACGTTGGGCCAAACAGGATATCTGCGGTGAGCAGTTTCGGCCCCGGCCCGGGGCCAAG
AACAGATGGTCACCGCAGTTTCGGCCCCGGCCCGAGGCCAAGAACAGATGGTCCCCAGATATGGCCCAAC
CCTCAGCAGTTTCTTAAGACCCATCAGATGTTTCCAGGCTCCCCCAAGGACCTGAAATGACCCTGCGCCT
TATTTGAATTAACCAATCAGCCTGCTTCTCGCTTCTGTTCGCGCGCTTCTGCTTCCCGAGCTCTATAAAA
GAGCTCACAACCCCTCACTCGGCGCGCCAGTCCTCCGACAGACTGAGTCGCCCGGGGGTCTAGAGCCGCC
ATGGATTATAAAGATGACGATGACAAAGACTATAAAGACGATGACGACAAAGATTACAAGGACGACGACG
ACAAAGCGGCCGCTATGTCTAGGCAACGGCAGCAAAGATCCCCTGAAAGGCCCCCTGAGGACTTTGGTCC
GCCACGGGAACCCTGGGCTCAATGGTTGGCCGATACGATGGAAGAAATCAAGGAGGAGGCGAGGCGGCAC
TTCCCTGAAGCAATCCTGGCGCAGGTATCAGAGTATTGTGTGTCCTCAACAGGTAGCGAGGAAGAGGCTT
GTATGCGCTTCATAACCCTCGTGAATAGAGCCTTGTATCTTCATTTGCCGCAATGTCCCTCCTATGCCGC
GGCGAGAGCAGGCACCGCCCACCCTACTGAGGCGGCCCCTCGACCCACGGGACGCGACATTCAACGGGGG
CATTATTAACCCGGGGAATTCTCGACCTTGACTGGCGGCGCGACCTTGAGGCCTGCGTTCGCCTCAGTTG
CCCCCTCTGTGCAATGGGGAGACGCGCCTCATCGCTTGACAACGGCCGAAGAGCCGCCGCGCTTCCGTCT
CCCGCGTGCGCGCGCCATGCTGCCCACCCCCGTTCCGCACTGACCCTCCCCCGTGCCCCGCGTCCCGTAC
TGCCGCCCCGCCCCGAGTCCCATGCCGCAGCCACCGCGACGGAGCCCGCAGGCGGGAACCTGCCTCCGCG
CGTTAGCGCGCACGCGCGCCTCATGTGTCGTCCCCATCAGCGCCGGCTTCCGTCTATAGGCCAGATGCAC
TGTCACTCTGGCGAAGTCGCAGACCCGATTGGCCGGGACGGAGGCGCGAGACCGGGTTGCGGGCGGGGCC
GAACGTGGTATAAAAGGGGCGGGAGGCCAGGCTCGTGCCGTTTTGCAGACGCCACCGCCGAGGAAAACCG
TGTACTATTAGCCACGCGTGCCACCATGACCGAGTACAAGCCCACGGTGCGCCTCGCCACCCGCGACGAC
GTCCCCCGGGCCGTACGCACCCTCGCCGCCGCGTTCGCCGACTACCCCGCCACGCGCCACACCGTCGACC
CGGACCGCCACATCGAGCGGGTCACCGAGCTGCAAGAACTCTTCCTCACGCGCGTCGGGCTCGACATCGG
CAAGGTGTGGGTCGCGGACGACGGCGCCGCGGTGGCGGTCTGGACCACGCCGGAGAGCGTCGAAGCGGGG
GCGGTGTTCGCCGAGATCGGCCCGCGCATGGCCGAGTTGAGCGGTTCCCGGCTGGCCGCGCAGCAACAGA
TGGAAGGCCTCCTGGCGCCGCACCGGCCCAAGGAGCCCGCGTGGTTCCTGGCCACCGTCGGCGTCTCGCC
CGACCACCAGGGCAAGGGTCTGGGCAGCGCCGTCGTGCTCCCCGGAGTGGAGGCGGCCGAGCGCGCCGGG
GTGCCCGCCTTCCTGGAGACCTCCGCGCCCCGCAACCTCCCCTTCTACGAGCGGCTCGGCTTCACCGTCA
CCGCCGACGTCGAGGTGCCCGAAGGACCGCGCACCTGGTGCATGACCCGCAAGCCCGGTGCCTGAGCGAT
CGCTAATCAACCTCTGGATTACAAAATTTGTGAAAGATTGACTGGTATTCTTAACTATGTTGCTCCTTTT
ACGCTATGTGGATACGCTGCTTTAATGCCTTTGTATCATGCTATTGCTTCCCGTATGGCTTTCATTTTCT
CCTCCTTGTATAAATCCTGGTTGCTGTCTCTTTATGAGGAGTTGTGGCCCGTTGTCAGGCAACGTGGCGT
GGTGTGCACTGTGTTTGCTGACGCAACCCCCACTGGTTGGGGCATTGCCACCACCTGTCAGCTCCTTTCC
GGGACTTTCGCTTTCCCCCTCCCTATTGCCACGGCGGAACTCATCGCCGCCTGCCTTGCCCGCTGCTGGA
CAGGGGCTCGGCTGTTGGGCACTGACAATTCCGTGGTGTTGTCGGGGAAGCTGACGTCCTTTCCATGGCT
GCTCGCCTGTGTTGCCACCTGGATTCTGCGCGGGACGTCCTTCTGCTACGTCCCTTCGGCCCTCAATCCA
GCGGACCTTCCTTCCCGCGGCCTGCTGCCGGCTCTGCGGCCTCTTCCGCGTCTTCGCCTTCGCCCTCAGA
CGAGTCGGATCTCCCTTTGGGCCGCCTCCCCGCTTAATCGCGTCGAGACCTAGAAAAACATGGAGCAATC
ACAAGTAGCAATACAGCAGCTACCAATGCTGATTGTGCCTGGCTAGAAGCACAAGAGGAGGAGGAGGTGG
GTTTTCCAGTCACACCTCAGGTACCTTTAAGACCAATGACTTACAAGGCAGCTGTAGATCTTAGCCACTT
TTTAAAAGAAAAGGGGGGACTGGAAGGGCTAATTCACTCCCAACGAAGACAAGATATCCTTGATCTGTGG
ATCTACCACACACAAGGCTACTTCCCTGATTGGCAGAACTACACACCAGGGCCAGGGATCAGATATCCAC
TGACCTTTGGATGGTGCTACAAGCTAGTACCAGTTGAGCAAGAGAAGGTAGAAGAAGCCAATGAAGGAGA
GAACACCCGCTTGTTACACCCTGTGAGCCTGCATGGGATGGATGACCCGGAGAGAGAAGTATTAGAGTGG
AGGTTTGACAGCCGCCTAGCATTTCATCACATGGCCCGAGAGCTGCATCCGGACTGTACTGGGTCTCTCT
GGTTAGACCAGATCTGAGCCTGGGAGCTCTCTGGCTAACTAGGGAACCCACTGCTTAAGCCTCAATAAAG
CTTGCCTTGAGTGCTTCAAGTAGTGTGTGCCCGTCTGTTGTGTGACTCTGGTAACTAGAGATCCCTCAGA
CCCTTTTAGTCAGTGTGGAAAATCTCTAGCAGGGCCCGTTTCATGTGAGCAAAAGGCCAGCAAAAGGCCA
GGAACCGTAAAAAGGCCGCGTTGCTGGCGTTTTTCCATAGGCTCCGCCCCCCTGACGAGCATCACAAAAA
TCGACGCTCAAGTCAGAGGTGGCGAAACCCGACAGGACTATAAAGATACCAGGCGTTTCCCCCTGGAAGC
TCCCTCGTGCGCTCTCCTGTTCCGACCCTGCCGCTTACCGGATACCTGTCCGCCTTTCTCCCTTCGGGAA
GCGTGGCGCTTTCTCATAGCTCACGCTGTAGGTATCTCAGTTCGGTGTAGGTCGTTCGCTCCAAGCTGGG
CTGTGTGCACGAACCCCCCGTTCAGCCCGACCGCTGCGCCTTATCCGGTAACTATCGTCTTGAGTCCAAC
CCGGTAAGACACGACTTATCGCCACTGGCAGCAGCCACTGGTAACAGGATTAGCAGAGCGAGGTATGTAG
GCGGTGCTACAGAGTTCTTGAAGTGGTGGCCTAACTACGGCTACACTAGAAGAACAGTATTTGGTATCTG
CGCTCTGCTGAAGCCAGTTACCTTCGGAAAAAGAGTTGGTAGCTCTTGATCCGGCAAACAAACCACCGCT
GGTAGCGGTGGTTTTTTTGTTTGCAAGCAGCAGATTACGCGCAGAAAAAAAGGATCTCAAGAAGATCCTT
TGATCTTTTCTACGGGGTCTGACGCTCAGTGGAACGAAAACTCACGTTAAGGGATTTTGGTCATGAGATT
ATCAAAAAGGATCTTCACCTAGATCCTTTTAAATTAAAAATGAAGTTTTAAATCAATCTAAAGTATATAT
GAGTAAACTTGGTCTGACAGTTACCAATGCTTAATCAGTGAGGCACCTATCTCAGCGATCTGTCTATTTC
GTTCATCCATAGTTGCCTGACTCCCCGTCGTGTAGATAACTACGATACGGGAGGGCTTACCATCTGGCCC
CAGTGCTGCAATGATACCGCGAGACCCACGCTCACCGGCTCCAGATTTATCAGCAATAAACCAGCCAGCC
GGAAGGGCCGAGCGCAGAAGTGGTCCTGCAACTTTATCCGCCTCCATCCAGTCTATTAATTGTTGCCGGG
AAGCTAGAGTAAGTAGTTCGCCAGTTAATAGTTTGCGCAACGTTGTTGCCATTGCTACAGGCATCGTGGT
GTCACGCTCGTCGTTTGGTATGGCTTCATTCAGCTCCGGTTCCCAACGATCAAGGCGAGTTACATGATCC
CCCATGTTGTGCAAAAAAGCGGTTAGCTCCTTCGGTCCTCCGATCGTTGTCAGAAGTAAGTTGGCCGCAG
TGTTATCACTCATGGTTATGGCAGCACTGCATAATTCTCTTACTGTCATGCCATCCGTAAGATGCTTTTC
TGTGACTGGTGAGTACTCAACCAAGTCATTCTGAGAATAGTGTATGCGGCGACCGAGTTGCTCTTGCCCG
GCGTCAATACGGGATAATACCGCGCCACATAGCAGAACTTTAAAAGTGCTCATCATTGGAAAACGTTCTT
CGGGGCGAAAACTCTCAAGGATCTTACCGCTGTTGAGATCCAGTTCGATGTAACCCACTCGTGCACCCAA
CTGATCTTCAGCATCTTTTACTTTCACCAGCGTTTCTGGGTGAGCAAAAACAGGAAGGCAAAATGCCGCA
AAAAAGGGAATAAGGGCGACACGGAAATGTTGAATACTCATACTCTTCCTTTTTCAATATTATTGAAGCA
TTTATCAGGGTTATTGTCTCATGAGCGGATACATATTTGAATGTATTTAGAAAAATAAACAAATAGGGGT
TCCGCGCACATTTCCCCGAAAAGTGCCACCTGACGTCGACGGATCGGGAGATCTCCCGATCCCCTATGGT
GCACTCTCAGTACAATCTGCTCTGATGCCGCATAGTTAAGCCAGTATCTGCTCCCTGCTTGTGTGTTGGA
GGTCGCTGAGTAGTGCGCGAGCAAAATTTAAGCTACAACAAGGCAAGGCTTGACCGACAATTGCATGAAG
Features (pLannotate 1.2.2; 21 found; start..end, strand, type, name):
     69..398     +  promoter       SV40 promoter: SV40 enhancer and early promoter
    410..789     +  enhancer       CMV enhancer: human cytomegalovirus immediate early enhancer
    790..989     +  promoter       CMV promoter: human cytomegalovirus (CMV) immediate early promoter
   1007..1187    +  LTR            5' LTR (truncated): truncated 5' long terminal repeat (LTR) from HIV-1
   1234..1359    +  misc_feature   HIV-1 Ψ: packaging signal of human immunodeficiency virus type 1
   1343..1681    +  CDS            HIV-1 gag (fragment): gag protein from human immunodeficiency virus 1; gag
   1856..2089    +  misc_feature   RRE: The Rev response element (RRE) of HIV-1 allows for Rev-dependent mRNA export from the nucleus to the cytoplasm.
   2210..2452    +  CDS            env (fragment): ENV_HV2ST - Experimental evidence at protein level: Swiss-Prot protein existence level 1. The gp120-gp41 heterodimer allows rapid transcytosis of the virus through CD4 negative cells such as simple epithelial monolayers of the intestinal, rectal and endocervical epithelial barriers. Both gp120 and gp41 specifically recognize glycosphingolipids galactosyl- ceramide (GalCer) or 3' sulfo-galactosyl-ceramide (GalS) present in the lipid rafts structures of epithelial cells. Binding to these alternative receptors allows the rapid transcytosis of the virus through the epithelial cells. This transcyto
   2465..2565    +  CDS            Rev (fragment): human immunodeficiency virus 1 (HIV-1) Rev protein; rev; enhances nuclear export of unspliced and incompletely spliced viral mRNAs
   2615..2732    +  misc_feature   cPPT/CTS: central polypurine tract and central termination sequence of HIV-1
   2869..3276    +  promoter       SFFV promoter: spleen focus-forming virus long terminal repeat (LTR) promoter
   3342..3364    +  CDS            FLAG (fragment): FLAG® epitope tag, followed by an enterokinase cleavage site
   3393..3623    +  CDS            vpr (fragment): VPR_SIVGB - Protein inferred from homology: Swiss-Prot protein existence level 3. Stimulates gene expression driven by the HIV-2 LTR. Prevents infected cells from undergoing mitosis and proliferating, by inducing arrest or delay in the G2 phase of the cell cycle. Cell cycle arrest creates a favorable environment for maximizing viral expression and production (By similarity). From Simian immunodeficiency virus (isolate GB1) (SIV-mnd) (Simian immunodeficiency virus mandrill).
   4226..4825    +  CDS            PuroR: puromycin N-acetyltransferase; pac from Streptomyces alboniger; confers resistance to puromycin
   4835..5423    +  misc_feature   WPRE: woodchuck hepatitis virus posttranscriptional regulatory element
   5434..5934    +  CDS            nef (fragment): NEF_HV1LA - Experimental evidence at protein level: Swiss-Prot protein existence level 1. Extracellular Nef protein targets CD4(+) T-lymphocytes for apoptosis by interacting with CXCR4 surface receptors. From Human immunodeficiency virus type 1 group M subtype B (isolate Lai) (HIV-1).
   5941..6121    +  LTR            5' LTR (truncated): truncated 5' long terminal repeat (LTR) from HIV-1
   6192..6780    -  rep_origin     ori: high-copy-number ColE1/pMB1/pBR322/pUC origin of replication
   6951..7811    -  CDS            AmpR: β-lactamase; bla; confers resistance to ampicillin, carbenicillin, and related antibiotics
   7812..7916    -  promoter       AmpR promoter: bla
   7975..8027    -  misc_feature   bom (fragment): basis of mobility region from pBR322
