[The description below was written by a language model from this plasmid's Addgene catalogue record and pLannotate feature annotations shown in this document.]
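Description:
pscALPS-SIV-LST vpr is an HIV-1-based lentiviral transfer vector built on the pscALPS Puro backbone, designed to deliver and stably express a primate lentiviral accessory protein in mammalian cells. In bacteria it is maintained through a high-copy ColE1/pUC-type origin and selected with ampicillin via the β-lactamase gene. Upstream of the viral genome, a CMV enhancer/promoter is fused to a truncated HIV-1 5′ LTR, an arrangement that typically drives genomic RNA transcription in packaging cells; an SV40 enhancer/early promoter is also annotated just before it. The vector carries the usual cis-acting elements: the Ψ packaging signal with a short gag fragment, the Rev response element for Rev-dependent nuclear export, the cPPT/CTS, a WPRE to boost transcript expression, and a truncated 3′ LTR preceded by residual nef-derived sequence. Structural and enzymatic viral genes are absent, so particle production requires separate packaging and envelope plasmids.

The payload is a codon-optimized Vpr open reading frame from SIVLST (based on reference sequence AF188116), carrying an N-terminal 3xFLAG tag and expressed from the spleen focus-forming virus (SFFV) LTR promoter. The automated annotation detects only part of the FLAG tag and a partial vpr match to a related SIV isolate, which is consistent with a codon-optimized, divergent insert. Downstream lies a puromycin N-acetyltransferase gene for selecting transduced cells. About 600 nt between the vpr and PuroR coding regions is unannotated, and the record does not state what element drives puromycin resistance expression. The associated study examined how Vpx and Vpr proteins of primate immunodeficiency viruses counteract transcriptional repression of proviruses by the HUSH complex, so this construct serves to express tagged SIVLST Vpr for such assays.
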