Addgene plasmid #115818: pscALPS-SIV-LST vpr
Purpose: Encodes codon optimized 3xFLAG-SIVLST Vpr (AF188116) and puromycin resistance protein
Depositing lab: Jeremy Luban. Depositing organization: University of Massachusetts, Worcester. Publication: Primate immunodeficiency virus proteins Vpx and Vpr counteract transcriptional repression of proviruses by the HUSH complex. Yurkovetskiy L, Guney MH, Kim K, Goh SL, McCauley S, Dauphin A, Diehl WE, Luban J. Nat Microbiol. 2018 Dec;3(12):1354-1361. doi: 10.1038/s41564-018-0256-x. Epub 2018 Oct 8. PubMed 30297740.
Backbone
  Vector backbone: pscALPS Puro
  Vector type: Lentiviral
  Selectable markers: Puromycin
Growth in bacteria
  Bacterial resistance: Ampicillin, 100 μg/mL
  Growth temperature: 30°C
  Growth strain: NEB Stable
  Copy number: High Copy
Gene/Insert
  Gene/Insert name: SIVLST Vpr (AF188116)
  Promoter: SFFV
  Tag / fusion protein: 3x-FLAG (N terminal on insert)
  Cloning method: Restriction Enzyme; 5′ cloning site XbaI (unknown if destroyed); 3′ cloning site EcoRI (unknown if destroyed)
Terms and licenses: Academic/Nonprofit Terms; Industry Terms: Not Available to Industry
Depositor comments: PuroR . Please visit https://www.biorxiv.org/content/early/2018/04/03/293001 for bioRxiv preprint.
How to cite: pscALPS-SIV-LST vpr was a gift from Jeremy Luban (Addgene plasmid # 115818 ; http://n2t.net/addgene:115818 ; RRID:Addgene_115818)
