>Addgene plasmid #115818 | pscALPS-SIV-LST vpr | depositor partial sequence | sequence record 218767 | SIV LST Vpr
TCTAGAGCCGCCATGGATTATAAAGATGACGATGACAAAGACTATAAAGACGATGACGACAAAGATTACA
AGGACGACGACGACAAAGCGGCCGCTATGTCTAGGCAACGGCAGCAAAGATCCCCTGAAAGGCCCCCTGA
GGACTTTGGTCCGCCACGGGAACCCTGGGCTCAATGGTTGGCCGATACGATGGAAGAAATCAAGGAGGAG
GCGAGGCGGCACTTCCCTGAAGCAATCCTGGCGCAGGTATCAGAGTATTGTGTGTCCTCAACAGGTAGCG
AGGAAGAGGCTTGTATGCGCTTCATAACCCTCGTGAATAGAGCCTTGTATCTTCATTTGCCGCAATGTCC
CTCCTATGCCGCGGCGAGAGCAGGCACCGCCCACCCTACTGAGGCGGCCCCTCGACCCACGGGACGCGAC
ATTCAACGGGGGCATTATTAACCCGGGGAATTC
